>Addgene plasmid #123511 | pMK-Zm PclpP::5'UTR | depositor partial sequence | sequence record 235645 | Zm PclpP::5'UTR
AAAGAGCTCGGATCCTCTATGTATTAATAGAATCTATAGTATTCTTATAGAATAAGAAAAAAAAAATGAA
GATAATAAACTGCGGATTCTTTCTTTCTCTTCCATTCTTACGTTTCCATATTAAAGTGTAGTTTTTTTAC
TTAAATTTAATAATATTAATCTACC
