LOCUS       Exported 2491 bp ds-DNA circular SYN 13-MAY-2021
DEFINITION  MoChlo kit.
ACCESSION   .
VERSION     .
KEYWORDS    pMK-Zm PclpP::5'UTR
SOURCE      synthetic DNA construct
  ORGANISM  synthetic DNA construct
REFERENCE   1 (bases 1 to 2491)
  AUTHORS   Occhialini A, Piatek A, Pfotenhauer AC, Frazier TP, Stewart CN,
            Lenaghan S
  TITLE     MoChlo: A versatile modular cloning toolbox for chloroplast
            biotechnology.
  JOURNAL   Plant Physiol. 2019 Jan 24. pii: pp.18.01220. doi:
            10.1104/pp.18.01220.
  PUBMED    30679266
REFERENCE   2 (bases 1 to 2491)
  AUTHORS   .
  TITLE     Direct Submission
  JOURNAL   Exported May 13, 2021 from SnapGene Server 1.1.58
            http://www.snapgene.com
FEATURES             Location/Qualifiers
     source          1..2491
                     /organism="synthetic DNA construct"
                     /mol_type="other DNA"
     primer_bind     278..300
                     /label=M13/pUC Forward
                     /note="In lacZ gene"
     primer_bind     292..309
                     /label=M13 Forward
                     /note="In lacZ gene. Also called M13-F20 or M13 (-21)
                     Forward"
     primer_bind     293..309
                     /label=M13 fwd
                     /note="common sequencing primer, one of multiple similar
                     variants"
     primer_bind     320..339
                     /label=T7
                     /note="T7 promoter, forward primer"
     promoter        320..338
                     /label=T7 promoter
                     /note="promoter for bacteriophage T7 RNA polymerase"
     CDS             343..354
                     /codon_start=1
                     /product="Factor Xa recognition and cleavage site"
                     /label=Factor Xa site
                     /translation="IEGR"
     primer_bind     complement(697..714)
                     /label=L4440
                     /note="L4440 vector, forward primer"
     rep_origin      complement(807..1395)
                     /direction=LEFT
                     /label=ori
                     /note="high-copy-number ColE1/pMB1/pBR322/pUC origin of
                     replication"
     primer_bind     complement(887..906)
                     /label=pBR322ori-F
                     /note="pBR322 origin, forward primer"
     CDS             complement(1569..2363)
                     /codon_start=1
                     /product="aminoglycoside phosphotransferase"
                     /label=NeoR/KanR
                     /note="confers resistance to neomycin, kanamycin, and G418
                     (Geneticin(R))"
                     /translation="MIEQDGLHAGSPAAWVERLFGYDWAQQTIGCSDAAVFRLSAQGRP
                     VLFVKTDLSGALNELQDEAARLSWLATTGVPCAAVLDVVTEAGRDWLLLGEVPGQDLLS
                     SHLAPAEKVSIMADAMRRLHTLDPATCPFDHQAKHRIERARTRMEAGLVDQDDLDEEHQ
                     GLAPAELFARLKASMPDGEDLVVTHGDACLPNIMVENGRFSGFIDCGRLGVADRYQDIA
                     LATRDIAEELGGEWADRFLVLYGIAAPDSQRIAFYRLLDEFF"
     promoter        complement(2364..2468)
                     /gene="bla"
                     /label=AmpR promoter
ORIGIN
        1 ctaaattgta agcgttaata ttttgttaaa attcgcgtta aatttttgtt aaatcagctc
       61 attttttaac caataggccg aaatcggcaa aatcccttat aaatcaaaag aatagaccga
      121 gatagggttg agtggccgct acagggcgct cccattcgcc attcaggctg cgcaactgtt
      181 gggaagggcg tttcggtgcg ggcctcttcg ctattacgcc agctggcgaa agggggatgt
      241 gctgcaaggc gattaagttg ggtaacgcca gggttttccc agtcacgacg ttgtaaaacg
      301 acggccagtg agcgcgacgt aatacgactc actatagggc gaattgaagg aaggccgtca
      361 aggccgcatg aagggcgcgc caggtctcag gagaaagagc tcggatcctc tatgtattaa
      421 tagaatctat agtattctta tagaataaga aaaaaaaaat gaagataata aactgcggat
      481 tctttctttc tcttccattc ttacgtttcc atattaaagt gtagtttttt tacttaaatt
      541 taataatatt aatctaccaa tgtgagacca ttaattaaca acctgggcct catgggcctt
      601 cctttcactg cccgctttcc agtcgggaaa cctgtcgtgc cagctgcatt aacatggtca
      661 tagctgtttc cttgcgtatt gggcgctctc cgcttcctcg ctcactgact cgctgcgctc
      721 ggtcgttcgg gtaaagcctg gggtgcctaa tgagcaaaag gccagcaaaa ggccaggaac
      781 cgtaaaaagg ccgcgttgct ggcgtttttc cataggctcc gcccccctga cgagcatcac
      841 aaaaatcgac gctcaagtca gaggtggcga aacccgacag gactataaag ataccaggcg
      901 tttccccctg gaagctccct cgtgcgctct cctgttccga ccctgccgct taccggatac
      961 ctgtccgcct ttctcccttc gggaagcgtg gcgctttctc atagctcacg ctgtaggtat
     1021 ctcagttcgg tgtaggtcgt tcgctccaag ctgggctgtg tgcacgaacc ccccgttcag
     1081 cccgaccgct gcgccttatc cggtaactat cgtcttgagt ccaacccggt aagacacgac
     1141 ttatcgccac tggcagcagc cactggtaac aggattagca gagcgaggta tgtaggcggt
     1201 gctacagagt tcttgaagtg gtggcctaac tacggctaca ctagaagaac agtatttggt
     1261 atctgcgctc tgctgaagcc agttaccttc ggaaaaagag ttggtagctc ttgatccggc
     1321 aaacaaacca ccgctggtag cggtggtttt tttgtttgca agcagcagat tacgcgcaga
     1381 aaaaaaggat ctcaagaaga tcctttgatc ttttctacgg ggtctgacgc tcagtggaac
     1441 gaaaactcac gttaagggat tttggtcatg agattatcaa aaaggatctt cacctagatc
     1501 cttttaaatt aaaaatgaag ttttaaatca atctaaagta tatatgagta aacttggtct
     1561 gacagttatt agaaaaattc atccagcaga cgataaaacg caatacgctg gctatccggt
     1621 gccgcaatgc catacagcac cagaaaacga tccgcccatt cgccgcccag ttcttccgca
     1681 atatcacggg tggccagcgc aatatcctga taacgatccg ccacgcccag acggccgcaa
     1741 tcaataaagc cgctaaaacg gccattttcc accataatgt tcggcaggca cgcatcacca
     1801 tgggtcacca ccagatcttc gccatccggc atgctcgctt tcagacgcgc aaacagctct
     1861 gccggtgcca ggccctgatg ttcttcatcc agatcatcct gatccaccag gcccgcttcc
     1921 atacgggtac gcgcacgttc aatacgatgt ttcgcctgat gatcaaacgg acaggtcgcc
     1981 gggtccaggg tatgcagacg acgcatggca tccgccataa tgctcacttt ttctgccggc
     2041 gccagatggc tagacagcag atcctgaccc ggcacttcgc ccagcagcag ccaatcacgg
     2101 cccgcttcgg tcaccacatc cagcaccgcc gcacacggaa caccggtggt ggccagccag
     2161 ctcagacgcg ccgcttcatc ctgcagctcg ttcagcgcac cgctcagatc ggttttcaca
     2221 aacagcaccg gacgaccctg cgcgctcaga cgaaacaccg ccgcatcaga gcagccaatg
     2281 gtctgctgcg cccaatcata gccaaacaga cgttccaccc acgctgccgg gctacccgca
     2341 tgcaggccat cctgttcaat catactcttc ctttttcaat attattgaag catttatcag
     2401 ggttattgtc tcatgagcgg atacatattt gaatgtattt agaaaaataa acaaataggg
     2461 gttccgcgca catttccccg aaaagtgcca c
//
